Addgene plasmid #218568: pro::EX1-2(intΔ3):GFP
Purpose: Transcriptional reporter for ARF7 promoter
Depositing lab: Anthony Bishopp. Depositing organization: University of Nottingham.
Backbone
  Vector backbone: pGGZ003
  Vector type: Plant Expression
Growth in bacteria
  Bacterial resistance: Spectinomycin, 50 μg/mL
  Growth temperature: 37°C
  Growth strain: DH5alpha
  Copy number: High Copy
Gene/Insert
  Gene/Insert name: AT5G20730 (alt name: ARF7)
  Species: A. thaliana (mustard weed)
  Mutation: Deletion genomic sequence from 182nt-271nt
  Entrez Gene: NPH4 (a.k.a. AT5G20730, ARF7, AUXIN RESPONSE FACTOR 7, AUXIN-REGULATED TRANSCRIPTIONAL ACTIVATOR 7, AUXIN-RESPONSIVE TRANSCRIPTIONAL ACTIVATOR 7, BIP, BIPOSTO, IAA21, IAA23, IAA25, MASSUGU 1, MSG1, NON-PHOTOTROPHIC HYPOCOTYL, T1M15.130, T1M15_130, TIR5, TRANSPORT INHIBITOR RESPONSE 5, indole-3-acetic acid inducible 21, indole-3-acetic acid inducible 23, indole-3-acetic acid inducible 25)
  Cloning method: Golden Gate
Terms and licenses: Academic/Nonprofit Terms; Industry Terms: Not Available to Industry
How to cite: pro::EX1-2(intΔ3):GFP was a gift from Anthony Bishopp (Addgene plasmid # 218568 ; http://n2t.net/addgene:218568 ; RRID:Addgene_218568)
