[The description below was written by a language model from this plasmid's Addgene catalogue record and pLannotate feature annotations shown in this document.]
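Description:
pro::EX1-2(intΔ3):GFP is a plant expression binary vector built by Golden Gate assembly in the pGGZ003 (GreenGate destination) backbone and described as a transcriptional reporter for the Arabidopsis thaliana ARF7 (AT5G20730, also known as NPH4) promoter. It is propagated in E. coli at high copy from a ColE1/pUC-type origin and selected with spectinomycin through the aadA gene. A pSa origin supports replication in Agrobacterium, and nopaline-type left and right T-DNA border repeats flank the region to be transferred into plants.

The sequenced record is about 14.8 kb. Within the T-DNA, a GFP coding sequence (annotated as yEGFP) is followed by the pea rbcS-E9 terminator. The roughly 5 kb stretch upstream of GFP carries no annotation and presumably holds the ARF7 genomic insert. Judging from the name, this comprises the promoter plus exons 1–2 with the intervening intron, although the record does not spell out the layout. The catalogue lists a deletion of genomic nucleotides 182–271, and "intΔ3" in the name suggests one of a series of intron deletions made to test how intragenic sequence contributes to ARF7 expression.

The T-DNA also carries a second, oppositely oriented cassette encoding the small membrane protein RCI2A (LTI6A) next to tdTomato. It is preceded by the TMV Ω translational enhancer, flanked by attB1/attB2 sites and ended by an OCS terminator. This likely provides a red plasma-membrane marker for outlining cells, but its promoter is not annotated. A hygromycin phosphotransferase gene with an OCS terminator allows selection of transformed plants, and its promoter is likewise unannotated.
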