Features (pLannotate 1.2.2; 17 found; start..end, strand, type, name):
    550..568     -  promoter       SP6 promoter: promoter for bacteriophage SP6 RNA polymerase
    618..640     -  misc_feature   LB T-DNA repeat: left border repeat from nopaline C58 T-DNA (truncated)
    767..1202    -  rep_origin     pSa ori: origin of replication from bacterial plasmid pSa
   1207..1308    -  CDS            TRA2_ECOLX (fragment): Protein predicted: Swiss-Prot protein existence level 4. Required for transposition of transposon Tn903. From Escherichia coli.
   1493..2278    +  CDS            aadA: S3AD_SHIFL - Experimental evidence at protein level: Swiss-Prot protein existence level 1. Mediates bacterial resistance to the antibiotics streptomycin and spectinomycin. From Shigella flexneri.
   2452..3040    +  rep_origin     ori: high-copy-number ColE1/pMB1/pBR322/pUC origin of replication
   3131..3155    -  misc_feature   RB T-DNA repeat: right border repeat from nopaline C58 T-DNA
   3251..3958    -  terminator     OCS terminator: octopine synthase terminator
   3977..4001    +  protein_bind   attB2: mutant version of attB; recombination site for the Gateway® BP reaction BP Clonase™
   4021..5448    -  CDS            tdTomato: tdTomato is a basic (constitutively fluorescent) orange fluorescent protein published in 2004, derived from Discosoma sp.. It is reported to be a somewhat slowly-maturing tandem dimer with low acid sensitivity.
   5485..5781    -  CDS            RCI2A: RCI2A_ARATH - Also known as LTI6A. Experimental evidence at transcript level: Swiss-Prot protein existence level 2. From Arabidopsis thaliana (Mouse-ear cress).
   5804..5859    -  misc_feature   TMV Ω: translational enhancer from the tobacco mosaic virus 5'-leader sequence (Gallie et al., 1988)
   5881..5905    -  protein_bind   attB1: mutant version of attB; recombination site for the Gateway® BP reaction BP Clonase™
  11183..11899   +  CDS            yEGFP: yEGFP is a fluorescent protein published in 1997.
  12208..12849   +  terminator     E9 terminator: terminator and polyadenylation signal from the pea rbcS-E9 gene
  13538..14560   +  CDS            HygR: aminoglycoside phosphotransferase from E. coli; aph(4)-Ia; confers resistance to hygromycin
  14568..517     +  terminator     OCS terminator (across the origin): octopine synthase terminator
>Addgene plasmid #218568 | pro::EX1-2(intΔ3):GFP | addgene full sequence | sequence record 437871 | Addgene NGS Result
TACCCTACTACTTATATGTACAATATTAAAATGAAAACAATATATTGTGCTGAATAGGTTTATAGCGACA
TCTATGATAGAGCGCCACAATAACAAACAATTGCGTTTTATTATTACAAATCCAATTTTAAAAAAAGCGG
CAGAACCGGTCAAACCTAAAAGACTGATTACATAAATCTTATTCAAATTTCAAAAGTGCCCCAGGGGCTA
GTATCTACGACACACCGAGCGGCGAACTAATAACGCTCACTGAAGGGAACTCCGGTTCCCCGCCGGCGCG
CATGGGTGAGATTCCTTGAAGTTGAGTATTGGCCGTCCGCTCTACCGAAAGTTACGGGCACCATTCAACC
CGGTCCAGCACGGCGGCCGGGTAACCGACTTGCTGCCCCGAGAATTATGCAGCATTTTTTTGGTGTATGT
GGGCCCCAAATGAAGTGCAGGTCAAACCTTGACAGTGACGACAAATCGTTGGGCGGGTCCAGGGCGAATT
TTGCGACAACATGTCGAGGCTCAGCAGGACCGGCATGCAAGCTAGCTTACTAGTGATATTCTATAGTGTC
ACCTAAATGTATTCTAGACCAAGCATGCACAGCTGGCGTTCTCAGCCAGATCCAACGTTACACCACAATA
TATCCTGCCAAGATCTAATTCCGGGGATCGGAAATCCAGAAGCCCGAGAGGTTGCCGCCTTTCGGGCTTT
TTCTTTTTCAAAAAAAAAAATTTATAAAACGATCTGTTGCGGCCGGCCGCCGGGTTGTGGGCAAAGGCGC
TCGACGGTGGGCAACCGCTTGCGGTTGTCCACGGGCGGAGCCGGTGCGCGTAGCGCATTGTCCACAAGCC
AAGGGCGACCAATAATTGATATATATATTCATAATTGAAAAGCTAATTGAACATACTACTTGCTGTAACT
ACTTGCCGGAGCGAGGGGTGTTTGCAAGCTGTTGATCTGAAAGGGCTATTAGCGTTCTCACGTGCCTTTT
TGATTAGCGATTTCACGTGACCTTATTAGCGATTTCACGTACTCCGATTAGCGATTTCACGTACCCTGAT
TAGCGATTTCACGTGGATAGTTTTTGGAGCGGGCCGGAAAGCCCCGTGAATCAAGGCTTTGCGGGGCATT
AGCGGTTTCACGTGGATAACTACCCTCTATCCACAGGCTTCCGGGGATAAAAAAGCCCGCTCGACGGCGG
GCTGTTGGATGGGGATCGCCTGAATCGCCCCATCATCCAGCCAGAAAGTGAGGGAGCCACGGTTGATGAG
AGCTTTGTTGTAGGTGGACCAGTTGGTGATTTTGAACTTTTGCTTTGCCACGGAACGGTCTGCGTTGTCG
GGAAGATGCGTGATCTGATCCTTCAACTCAGCAAAAGTTCGATTTATTCAACAAAGCCACGTTGTGTCTC
AAAATCTCTGATGTTACATTGCACAAGATAAAAATATATCATCATGAACAATAAAACTGTCTGCTTACAT
AAACAGTAATACAAGGGGTGTTATGAGGGAAGCGGTGATCGCCGAAGTATCGACTCAACTATCAGAGGTA
GTTGGCGTCATCGAGCGCCATCTCGAACCGACGTTGCTGGCCGTACATTTGTACGGCTCCGCAGTGGATG
GCGGCCTGAAGCCACACAGTGATATTGATTTGCTGGTTACGGTGACCGTAAGGCTTGATGAAACAACGCG
GCGAGCTTTGATCAACGACCTTTTGGAAACTTCGGCTTCCCCTGGAGAGAGCGAGATTCTCCGCGCTGTA
GAAGTCACCATTGTTGTGCACGACGACATCATTCCGTGGCGTTATCCAGCTAAGCGCGAACTGCAATTTG
GAGAATGGCAGCGCAATGACATTCTTGCAGGTATCTTCGAGCCAGCCACGATCGACATTGATCTGGCTAT
CTTGCTGACAAAAGCAAGAGAACATAGCGTTGCCTTGGTAGGTCCAGCGGCGGAGGAACTCTTTGATCCG
GTTCCTGAACAGGATCTATTTGAGGCGCTAAATGAAACCTTAACGCTATGGAACTCGCCGCCCGACTGGG
CTGGCGATGAGCGAAATGTAGTGCTTACGTTGTCCCGCATTTGGTACAGCGCAGTAACCGGCAAAATCGC
GCCGAAGGATGTCGCTGCCGACTGGGCAATGGAGCGCCTGCCGGCCCAGTATCAGCCCGTCATACTTGAA
GCTAGGCAGGCTTATCTTGGACAAGAAGATCGCTTGGCCTCGCGCGCAGATCAGTTGGAAGAATTTGTTC
ACTACGTGAAAGGCGAGATCACCAAGGTAGTCGGCAAATAATCACTAGACCAATGTTACACATATATACT
TTAGATTGATTTAAAACTTCATTTTTAATTTAAAAGGATCTAGGTGAAGATCCTTTTTGATAATCTCATG
ACCAAAATCCCTTAACGTGAGTTTTCGTTCCACTGAGCGTCAGACCCCGTAGAAAAGATCAAAGGATCTT
CTTGAGATCCTTTTTTTCTGCGCGTAATCTGCTGCTTGCAAACAAAAAAACCACCGCTACCAGCGGTGGT
TTGTTTGCCGGATCAAGAGCTACCAACTCTTCTTCCGAAGGTAACTGGCTTCAGCAGAGCGCAGATACCA
AATACTGTTCTTCTAGTGTAGCCGTAGTTAGGCCACCACTTCAAGAACTCTGTAGCACCGCCTACATACC
TCGCTCTGCTAATCCTGTTACCAGTGGCTGCTGCCAGTGGCGATAAGTCGTGTCTTACCGGGTTGGACTC
AAGACGATAGTTACCGGATAAGGCGCAGCGGTCGGGCTGAACGGGGGGTTCGTGCACACAGCCCAGCTTG
GAGCGAACGACCTACACCGAACTGAGATACCTACAGCGTGAGCTATGAGAAAGCGCCACGCTTCCCGAAG
GGAGAAAGGCGGACAGGTATCCGGTAAGCGGCAGGGTCGGAACAGGAGAGCGCACGAGGGAGCTTCCAGG
GGGAAACGCCTGGTATCTTTATAGTCCTGTCGGGTTTCGCCACCTCTGACTTGAGCGTCGATTTTTGTGA
TGCTCGTCAGGGGGGCGGAGCCTATGGAAAAACGCCAGCAACGCGGCCTTTTTACGGTTCCTGGCCTTTT
GCTGGCCTTTTGCTCACATGAGATCTCAAACAAACACATACAGCGACTTAGTTTACCCGCCAATATATCC
TGTCAAGGCTCGAACTAGGCTCGGACGAAGTAAGCGGCCGCAACCTTAATTAAACACGGCGCGCCAACAG
CGATCGCACCAGGTACCTTGCATGCCGGTCCTGCTGAGCCTCGACATGTTGTCGCAAAATTCGCCCTGGA
CCCGCCCAACGATTTGTCGTCACTGTCAAGGTTTGACCTGCACTTCATTTGGGGCCCACATACACCAAAA
AAATGCTGCATAATTCTCGGGGCAGCAAGTCGGTTACCCGGCCGCCGTGCTGGACCGGGTTGAATGGTGC
CCGTAACTTTCGGTAGAGCGGACGGCCAATACTCAACTTCAAGGAATCTCACCCATGCGCGCCGGCGGGG
AACCGGAGTTCCCTTCAGTGAGCGTTATTAGTTCGCCGCTCGGTGTGTCGTAGATACTAGCCCCTGGGGC
ACTTTTGAAATTTGAATAAGATTTATGTAATCAGTCTTTTAGGTTTGACCGGTTCTGCCGCTTTTTTTAA
AATTGGATTTGTAATAATAAAACGCAATTGTTTGTTATTGTGGCGCTCTATCATAGATGTCGCTATAAAC
CTATTCAGCACAATATATTGTTTTCATTTTAATATTGTACATATAAGTAGTAGGGTACAATCAGTAAATT
GAACGGAGAATATTATTCATAAAAATACGATAGTAACGGGTGATATATTCATTAGAATGAACCGAAACCG
GCGGTAAGGATCTGAGCTACACATGCTCAGGTTTTTTACAACGTGCACAACAGAATTGAAAGCAAATATC
ATGCGATCATAGGCGTCTCGCATATCTCATTAAAGCAGGACTCTAGAGGATCATCAACCACTTTGTACAA
GAAAGCTGGGTCGGCGCGCCCACCCTTTTACTTGTACAACTCGTCCATACCGTAGAGGAAGAGGTGGTGG
CGGCCCTCGGAACGCTCGTACTGTTCGACAATGGTGTAATCCTCGTTGTGGGAGGTAATGTCCAACTTGG
TATCAACGTAGTAATAACCAGGCAATTGAACGGGTTTCTTGGCCATGTAGATGGTCTTAAACTCCACGAG
GTAATGTCCACCGTCCTTCAACTTCAATGCCTGGTGAATCTCGCCCTTCAACACTCCATCGCGGGGATAC
AAGCGCTCTGTTGAAGCCTCCCAGCCCATAGTCTTCTTCTGCATAACTGGGCCGTCTGGTGGGAAATTGG
TTCCACGCATTTTGACCTTGTAGATAAGCGTACCATCTTGAAGGGAGGAGTCTTGGGTGACTGTAACCAA
ACCACCGTCCTCGAAGTTCATAACGCGCTCCCACTTAAATCCTTCTGGGAAAGACAACTTCTTATAATCT
GGAATATCGGCTGGGTGTTTCACGTAAGCCTTGGAACCGTACATAAACTGTGGTGAGAGAATATCCCAAG
CGAAAGGAAGTGGTCCACCCTTGGTGACTTTCAACTTAGCTGTCTGAGTGCCCTCATATGGGCGGCCCTC
ACCCTCTCCTTCGATCTCGAACTCGTGGCCATTCATTGAGCCCTCCATACGGACTTTGAAGCACATAAAC
TCCTTGATCACAGCCATGTTATTATCCTCGGATGAAGCGGTGCCAGAGCTGCCACTACCGGTGCTTCCAG
TACCATGACCCAAGAAAAGGTGATGGCGACCCTCAGACCTCTCATATTGTTCAACGATGGTGTAGTCCTC
GTTGTGGGAGGTGATATCGAGTTTAGTGTCCACGTAGTAATAGCCGGGGAGTTGCACGGGCTTCTTAGCC
ATGTAGATGGTCTTGAACTCCACCAAGTAGTGGCCTCCATCCTTAAGTTTGAGAGCTTGGTGGATTTCAC
CCTTAAGAACGCCGTCTCTTGGGTAAAGCCTCTCAGTGGAGGCTTCCCAACCCATAGTTTTCTTTTGCAT
GACTGGACCATCGGGAGGAAAGTTTGTGCCTCTCATCTTCACCTTGTAGATCAAAGTGCCGTCCTGCAAA
CTAGAATCTTGGGTCACAGTCACAAGACCTCCATCCTCGAAGTTCATGACCCTTTCCCACTTGAAACCCT
CTGGGAAGGACAACTTTTTGTAATCGGGGATGTCAGCAGGATGCTTAACGTATGCCTTAGAGCCATACAT
GAATTGGGGGGACAAGATGTCCCAAGCGAAGGGCAAAGGACCACCCTTAGTCACTTTGAGCTTTGCGGTT
TGGGTGCCCTCGTAGGGTCTACCTTCACCCTCGCCCTCGATCTCGAACTCGTGACCGTTCATGGAACCTT
CCATCCTAACCTTGAATCTCATGAACTCTTTGATAACCTCCTCACCCTTGGAAACCATGGATCGGGCTGC
CGCAGCGGCAGCAGCCGCAGCAGGTTTGGTGAGGACATAAATGGCGTATATGATCCCAGGAATATACCCA
AGTAGCGTCAAAACCAAACATATCCAAAACTCAACCTGCAACAAAATTCATAATTTCAACTTTTAATTTC
TAGTGTGGATAAATGTAAAAAAAGAACCATATTTGACTAAAGTATAAGATTAATTAACCAAAATAAAACT
CAGTCTAAATATGAGAGGAAAGATAAATACCCCGCAACCAAATCTGAGAAAGACACCGAGTGGAGGCAAG
AGGATGGCGATAATAATATCAACGAAAGTAGCTGTACTCATTTTGGTGAAGGGGGCGGCCGCTGTAATTG
TAAATAGTAATTGTAATGTTGTTTGTTGTTTGTTGTTGTTGGTAATTGTTGTAAAAATACGCGGCCGCGG
AGCCTGCTTTTTTGTACAAACTTGTTGATGATCCCTGTTAATCAGAAAAACTCAGATTAATCGACAAATT
CGATCGCACAAACTAGAAACTAACACCAGATCTAGATAGAAATCACAAATCGAAGAGTAATTATTCGACA
AAACTCAAATTATTTGAACAAATCGGATGATATCTATGAAACCCTAATCGAGAATTAAGATGATATCTAA
CGATCAAACCCAGAAAATCGTCTTCGATCTAAGATTAACAGAATCTAAACCAAAGAACATATACGAAATT
GGGATCGAACGAAAACAAAATCGAAGATTTTGAGAGAATAAGGAACACAGAAATTTACCTTGATCACGGT
AGAGAGAATTGAGAGAAAGTTTTTAAGATTTTGAGAAATTGAAATCTGAATTGTGAAGAAGAAGAGCTCT
TTGGGTATTGTTTTATAGAAGAAGAAGAAGAAAAGACGAGGACGACTAGGTCACGAGAAAGCTAAGGCGG
TGAAGCAATAGCTAATAATAAAATGACACGTGTATTGAGCGTTGTTTACACGCAAAGTTGTTTTTGGCTA
ATTGCCTTATTTTTAGGTTGAGGAAAAGTATTTGTGCTTTGAGTTGATAAACACGACTCGTGTGTGCCGG
CTGCAACCACTTTGACGCCGTTTATTACTGACTCGTCGACAACCACAATTTCTAACGGTCGTCATAAGAT
CCAGCCGTTGAGATTTAACGATCGTTACGATTTATATTTTTTTAGCATTATCGTTTTATTTTTTAAATAT
ACGGTGGAGCTGAAAATTGGCAATAATTGAACCGTGGGTCCCACTGCATTGAAGCGTATTTCGTATTTTC
TAGAATTCTTCGTGCTTTATTTCTTTTCCTTTTTGTTTTTTTTTGCCATTTATCTAATGCAAGTGGGCTT
ATAAAATCAGTGAATTTCTTGGAAAAGTAACTTCTTTATCGTATAACATATTGTGAAATTATCCATTTCT
TTTAATTTTTTAGTGTTATTGGATATTTTTGTATGATTATTGATTTGCATAGGATAATGACTTTTGTATC
AAGTTGGTGAACAAGTCTCGTTAAAAAAGGCAAGTGGTTTGGTGACTCGATTTATTCTTGTTATTTAATT
CATATATCAATGGATCTTATTTGGGGCCTGGTCCATATTTAACACTCGTGTTCAGTCCAATGACCAATAA
TATTTTTTCATTAATAACAATGTAACAAGAATGATACACAAAACATTCTTTGAATAAGTTCGCTATGAAG
AAGGGAACTTATCCGGTCCTAGATCATCAGTTCATACAAACCTCCATAGAGTTCAACATCTTAAACAAGA
ATATCCTGATCTGAAGAATGTGGAGGCTTTAGTCCCTTGGATACTTGGGAGGCTGTGGAAGAACAGAAAC
GAGCTGGTGCTTAAAGGGAGGGAATTTGGAACCAATGAGGTATTAGTAAGGACACAAGAAGATGCAGATG
AGTGGATTAGAAGGAAAGAGGCTCAGAATGTAAGGAAAGCACCAACCACAACACCGTCGGGACAGACGAG
AAACATGGGAAGCTCCACCACAATCTTGGGTTAAGTGCAACTTTGATGGGGCATGGCCAACAGAAGGATT
AAAATGTGGCTTAGGGTGGGTGCTTCGCGATCATACAGGGAAGGTGTTATGGTTAGGTGCAAGAGCTGTG
GTAAAAGTAAGAAGCGTGCTGGAAGTAGAAGTGGAGGCTCTTAGATGGGCTGTGCTGTCATTATCCCGAT
TCAATTATAGGAAGATCATTTTTGAGGTGGATTCTCAGCAACTTGTGTCTTTGGTTACATGAAAGTTATG
CTTGTCAAGTCTCAATCCAATTATCCAAGACATAAAGTATCTACTTAGCAAGTTTGAGGATTTTATGCTT
GTGCATACAAGCCGAGAAGGAAATGGAGTGGCAGATAGAATAGCTAAGGAATCTCTTTCTTTTGAGAATT
ATGATCTAAAGTTGTATTCTATTGTACCAATTTGGGTTAAAAGCTCTGTTGAGCTAGACTCATATGCATA
CCTAAGAGATGTCGCAAACCAGCTCATGTCACCAAACAACAATTAGAGCCAATGTGAAATGGGGTGGGAG
TGTGACCACGTCAGGTGGGATTTGCCGTGAGAGGCCCTTCTTTATTGTTTGTTCCTTTTTCTTCAATTAT
TATTTTCAATAATAATGTAATTAAACTTATCATCAAATACAAATATTCGATAAATTAAAGGATCCTCTAC
AAGAAATATGAATATTGATAACACATAAGAATAGCAAAATTTTTGTAACTATTATTAAAAATAATATTCG
AGATTTGTTAACCATAGTATAACATTTGTAAACCACTAAACATAAAAGTAACGAGAAAATCTCCTAAAGC
AAAGTAACGTTTCTCTATATTTAGCGTTTTACAAAATTTATGTTAAAAAATTATGTTTAGCGTTTTACAA
AAATTATGCTAGAAAAGTTTATGTTTAGCGGAAATCTAAAATCACTTAAAACGCAAAAAATTAATCAGTA
CGTAGATTATTTTCCACAACTCTCTCTTACATACAAATTAACAAATAATGCATATCAGAATGACATAGTA
AAGTCGAGAAAATCATGGAATCGTAACGAAACTTCCTCGTCTCTCTCTGATAATTCATCCAACTCAAGTG
GTGTATTTTGTGGTTACATTTACATATATTGTCAACACCAACTGTCGAATTCATTAAATCGGCTAAAATA
CGTTGATGTGATTCTGGAAATATCTTTAGGACAGTATATGAGTTATTCATCTTGTTCATTTTCCACTTTC
CACTGCGGACACCATACGGACACACAACCGGTTCTGAAATGCGTCACGCTCTTCTTCCTTTCATTCCAAC
TTTAATACATGCATGAAGTCGTAGTTCGGAGTTCATACTAAATTTCGGTCACTTTGTAATAAGAAAACTA
TTAACATTTTTCTTTTTCTTTTTTTAAACGTTAGCTAGGCCTCAAAGTTTCACAAAAAAAAAAGAAAAAA
AAAAGCTAGGCGTCGAAATCCATAACTTCAAAAGGCCTTCTTACATTCATCCAATCTCCAAACTTCTGTC
TTCACGCATTTATTGCTCAGGGACATCATGTCGCTACTCACTGCCACTTATTTGAATTGACATCCATTCA
TTCCATACATATATATTACCTTCACTTAAAGTTGTAAGTATATAGAATTTTAAGCATTCCTGCCAAATAA
GTTTTGGATCGAACCTAAACTAACAAAGAGGTTACTGTTTTGTAACTTTCTTTTTTGATGTGGGGTCATT
CAAAGGGTTTACATGCATTTTACAATGGTCTGTGATGAATATGGAGGTTCAGTCTTTGGTAGATAAAACT
TGTTATGTGGCCTTAAACCAAATAGATTGTAGTTTGTACAATGACATATTTATGGTTATATTCGGTTTTC
CAATATGTTTAGGAATATATATCACCGTTTTTTTTTGGGTAGACATTTTAACGATTATAGAGGAAAATTT
TGAATGATGGCTGTACTGGGAAAAGAGTGTAAGTTGTGATCATCATATGTAATTTTATTTTGTGTGACAT
TATAACACTTCTTCCAAAAGACAAAAGTTTAGGTTAATTAATATAAGAAACCAATAAAGAATCATGAACA
AAGAGAGAACTTCTATCATTTTTGATATGAAATCGTCCGTTAAAATATTGTTCTTTGTGATCGCATATGC
TGTATGTACTTAGATTTGATCAATTAATCAACATTTACAACAAAATAAGATCAATTGTTTATAATGATGA
TCTAAGCGAATTTAGATTTGTTTGTTATTATAGAACTCATTACTAAACATTTAAGTTCCATTCTCGTTTA
AAACATGAACGCTAGTTTATGAAACTCAGAACCAACCATGTAAAACTCCACAAAATTTCTAGTAAAATGC
TTTTGTTCAAAATAATGAAAATCATAAAATTTTTTGATGAATTATGAATCCTAAAATCTATCTGAATTAA
ATATAGTTAACTACAAAAGAAATTGCCAAACATATATGTACGCACTTTGATCAAATAACTAGCTAGTCAG
CTTAGTTTGTTTTTTTCAATACATCCCCTATAAATCTATGTTATCCCTAATCAAGTATTACAATAAATGA
TACAGTAATAATAACCTTAATGAAAAAAACTTATCAAATTATCAGAGATAAGGAAAAAGAAAACACTAAT
AAAGTTGTTTTTTTGTGTGTCAAAGTTAAAATTTTAGAGGACAATAATAACATTAAGAAATTAAATCGTG
GCCAGTTTGCTAGTGAATATGTCGGCTTCATGAGCATAACTAAATAGGTATAAAAAAATAAAAATATCGG
AAAAAGAAAAGAGAAGGAAAAAAAAAGGAGAGGAAGAAGAAAAAGCTGTTCCTGTGCTTTAGCAGACCTT
TTGGTAGTTGTCCTGGTCGCTGATCATCCCTTTCCGACAACTCTGTTGCTCTTTCTCTCACGTTTGAGTC
TTAATCTTCGATTGTCCTTGGTCATCCTTAAGTTTTGTTTTTCTCTTTCGATTCATTTTCCAGATTTCTT
TTTATAGAAACCCGTCTCTTTGATTTGATTCCCCCCAAGAAAGGAAAGCAAAACAAAGAAGAGCAGCTGA
ATCAAGTAACTTTGTGGGTGTTTTTGAATTATCTGACTCGAGATAAAGAGCTTCGTTAAAAACGGAATCT
TTTTTAAGGTCGTATGCTTTGTTTGTCTCTCCGGAGATTCCGCGTGTGAAAAGTCGTGGTTTTTGATCTC
TTTGAGATACTTAAAATTTCCGAGAAATTGGCGGCTCTGTCGGAGATAAAAAGCTGAGATCTTGGAGTTC
CCCATTTCTGATTAACGATTCTCTCTGCTGTTACTTGAGCTAGGAAGCTATTAACAACTTGAGTGAAAGT
TTAGGGCTTTTGATGAAGCTCTCACGCAAAGAGCTTAGCTTTGTATAAGCTCAGATTCAGATTATTTATT
GGGTTTATTCTTCAGAGAAAGTAAAGTTGAGTGATCAACACCATGAAAGCTCCTTCATCAAATGGAGTTT
CTCCTAATCCTGTTGAAGGTTTGTGTGTTTCTCGTATCTGATAAATGTCAATCCTTTAGTAGAAGAAATT
CATTGCTGGATTTGAATAGATTCAAGTTTTAAGTAGAAGAGGTCACACATTTCTTCAGAATTGCTGGATT
TGAGAACCTGAATGCAGTTCTCTCCTATCTTGTTGGTTTGATAATAGTAACTGAATGAAGATCCTAGAGA
TTTTAAGTAATCACAGCTTTGATGTTGTGTGAATGCAGGAGAAAGGGGCTCCATGGTGAGCAAGGGCGAG
GAGCTGTTCACCGGGGTGGTGCCCATCCTGGTCGAGCTGGACGGCGACGTAAACGGCCACAAGTTCAGCG
TGTCCGGCGAGGGCGAGGGCGATGCCACCTACGGCAAGCTGACCCTGAAGTTCATCTGCACCACCGGCAA
GCTGCCCGTGCCCTGGCCCACCCTCGTGACCACCTTCACCTACGGCGTGCAGTGCTTCAGCCGCTACCCC
GACCACATGAAGCAGCACGACTTCTTCAAGTCCGCCATGCCCGAAGGCTACGTCCAGGAGCGCACCATCT
TCTTCAAGGACGACGGCAACTACAAGACCCGCGCCGAGGTGAAGTTCGAGGGCGACACCCTGGTGAACCG
CATCGAGCTGAAGGGCATCGACTTCAAGGAGGACGGCAACATCCTGGGGCACAAGCTGGAGTACAACTAC
AACAGCCACAACGTCTATATCATGGCCGACAAGCAGAAGAACGGCATCAAGGTGAACTTCAAGATCCGCC
ACAACATCGAGGACGGCAGCGTGCAGCTCGCCGACCACTACCAGCAGAACACCCCCATCGGCGACGGCCC
CGTGCTGCTGCCCGACAACCACTACCTGAGCACCCAGTCCGCCCTGAGCAAAGACCCCAACGAGAAGCGC
GATCACATGGTCCTGCTGGAGTTCGTGACCGCCGCCGGGATCACTCACGGCATGGACGAGCTGTACAAGA
TTGCTGCAGCGGCCGAATTCAAGCGTGAAGAGCAAGCAAGGAAAGCTAAGGTGAACAATGAGAAAAAGAC
GGAAATAGTGAAACCAGAGAGTTGTAGCAATGAAGGAGATGTCAAGGATCTGAAAAGAAAGGACTCTGAG
GATGGAAACGAGGGTGAGGAAGAAGAAGCTTCTTCGAAACCGAAAAAGCCAAAAGTTGCTCTTTCTCATC
TTCAGGACATTGACGACACAGAAGCTGATCAAGAAGAAGAGTCAGGTGGATCCTAGATAACCTTTACCTT
CATTCCCTGTAAATTGGTACCCTGCAAAGCTTTCGTTCGTATCATCGGTTTCGACAACGTTCGTCAAGTT
CAATGCATCAGTTTCATTGCGCACACACCAGAATCCTACTGAGTTTGAGTATTATGGCATTGGGAAAACT
GTTTTTCTTGTACCATTTGTTGTGCTTGTAATTTACTGTGTTTTTTATTCGGTTTTCGCTATCGAACTGT
GAAATGGAAATGGATGGAGAAGAGTTAATGAATGATATGGTCCTTTTGTTCATTCTCAAATTAATATTAT
TTGTTTTTTCTCTTATTTGTTGTGTGTTGAATTTGAAATTATAAGAGATATGCAAACATTTTGTTTTGAG
TAAAAATGTGTCAAATCGTGGCCTCTAATGACCGAAGTTAATATGAGGAGTAAAACACTTGTAGTTGTAC
CATTATGCTTATTCACTAGGCAACAAATATATTTTCAGACCTAGAAAAGCTGCAAATGTTACTGAATACA
AGTATGTCCTCTTGTGTTTTAGACATTTATGAACTTTCCTTTATGTAATTTTCCAGAATCCTTGTCAGAT
TCTAATCATTGCTTTATAATTATAGTTATACTCATGGATTTGTAGTTGAGTATGAAAATATTTTTTAATG
CATTTTATGACTTGCCAATTGATTGACAACATGCATCAATCGACTAGTCGACGAGTCAGTAATAAACGGC
GTCAAAGTGGTTGCAGCCGGCACACACGAGTCGTGTTTATCAACTCAAAGCACAAATACTTTTCCTCAAC
CTAAAAATAAGGCAATTAGCCAAAAACAACTTTGCGTGTAAACAACGCTCAATACACGTGTCATTTTATT
ATTAGCTATTGCTTCACCGCCTTAGCTTTCTCGTGACCTAGTCGTCCTCGTCTTTTCTTCTTCTTCTTCT
ATAAAACAATACCCAAAGAGCTCTTCTTCTTCACAATTCAGATTTCAATTTCTCAAAATCTTAAAAACTT
TCTCTCAATTCTCTCTACCGTGATCAAGGTAAATTTCTGTGTTCCTTATTCTCTCAAAATCTTCGATTTT
GTTTTCGTTCGATCCCAATTTCGTATATGTTCTTTGGTTTAGATTCTGTTAATCTTAGATCGAAGACGAT
TTTCTGGGTTTGATCGTTAGATATCATCTTAATTCTCGATTAGGGTTTCATAGATATCATCCGATTTGTT
CAAATAATTTGAGTTTTGTCGAATAATTACTCTTCGATTTGTGATTTCTATCTAGATCTGGTGTTAGTTT
CTAGTTTGTGCGATCGAATTTGTAGATTAATCTGAGTTTTTCTGATTAACACCACACCAATCTGGTACCA
GAAAAGGGGAGAAGCAAAACCATGGGTAAAAAGCCTGAACTCACCGCGACGTCTGTCGAGAAGTTTCTGA
TCGAAAAGTTCGACAGCGTCTCCGACCTGATGCAGCTCTCGGAGGGCGAAGAATCTCGTGCTTTCAGCTT
CGATGTAGGAGGGCGTGGATATGTCCTGCGGGTAAATAGCTGCGCCGATGGTTTCTACAAAGATCGTTAT
GTTTATCGGCACTTTGCATCGGCCGCGCTCCCGATTCCGGAAGTGCTTGACATTGGGGCATTCAGCGAGA
GCCTGACCTATTGCATCTCCCGCCGTGCACAGGGTGTCACGTTGCAAGACCTGCCTGAAACCGAACTGCC
CGCTGTTCTGCAACCGGTCGCGGAGGCGATGGATGCCATCGCTGCGGCCGATCTTAGCCAGACGAGCGGG
TTCGGCCCATTCGGACCGCAAGGAATCGGTCAATACACTACATGGCGTGATTTCATATGCGCGATTGCTG
ATCCCCATGTGTATCACTGGCAAACTGTGATGGACGACACCGTCAGTGCGTCCGTCGCGCAGGCTCTCGA
TGAGCTGATGCTTTGGGCCGAGGACTGCCCCGAAGTCCGGCACCTCGTGCACGCGGATTTCGGCTCCAAC
AATGTCCTGACGGACAATGGCCGCATAACAGCGGTCATTGACTGGAGCGAGGCGATGTTCGGGGATTCCC
AATACGAGGTCGCCAACATCTTCTTCTGGAGGCCGTGGTTGGCTTGTATGGAGCAGCAGACGCGCTACTT
CGAGCGGAGGCATCCGGAGCTTGCAGGATCGCCGCGGCTCCGGGCGTATATGCTCCGCATTGGTCTTGAC
CAACTCTATCAGAGCTTGGTTGACGGCAATTTCGATGATGCAGCTTGGGCGCAGGGTCGATGCGACGCAA
TCGTCCGATCCGGAGCCGGGACTGTCGGGCGTACACAAATCGCCCGCAGAAGCGCGGCCGTCTGGACCGA
TGGCTGTGTAGAAGTACTCGCCGATAGTGGAAACCGACGCCCCAGCACTCGTCCGAGGGCAAAGGAATAG
ATGCATCCTGCTTTAATGAGATATGCGAGACGCCTATGATCGCATGATATTTGCTTTCAATTCTGTTGTG
CACGTTGTAAAAAACCTGAGCATGTGTAGCTCAGATCCTTACCGCCGGTTTCGGTTCATTCTAATGAATA
TATCACCCGTTACTATCGTATTTTTATGAATAATATTCTCCGTTCAATTTACTGATTG
